Addgene plasmid #81311: pDONR223_HRAS_p.Q61R
Purpose: Gateway Donor vector containing HRAS , part of the Target Accelerator Plasmid Collection.
Depositing lab: Jesse Boehm & William Hahn & David Root. Depositing organization: Broad Institute. Publication: Systematic Functional Interrogation of Rare Cancer Variants Identifies Oncogenic Alleles. Kim E, Ilic N, Shrestha Y, Zou L, Kamburov A, Zhu C, Yang X, Lubonja R, Tran N, Nguyen C, Lawrence MS, Piccioni F, Bagul M, Doench JG, Chouinard CR, Wu X, Hogstrom L, Natoli T, Tamayo P, Horn H, Corsello SM, Lage K, Root DE, Subramanian A, Golub TR, Getz G, Boehm JS, Hahn WC. Cancer Discov. 2016 Jul;6(7):714-26. doi: 10.1158/2159-8290.CD-16-0160. Epub 2016 May 4. PubMed 27147599.
Backbone
  Vector backbone: pDONR223
  Backbone manufacturer: Invitrogen
  Backbone size w/o insert (bp): 2790
  Vector type: Gateway Entry vector
Growth in bacteria
  Bacterial resistance: Spectinomycin, 50 μg/mL
  Growth temperature: 37°C
  Growth strain: DH5alpha
  Copy number: High Copy
Gene/Insert
  Gene/Insert name: HRAS
  Species: H. sapiens (human)
  Mutation: Q61R
  GenBank ID: NM_176795.4
  Entrez Gene: HRAS (a.k.a. C-BAS/HAS, C-H-RAS, C-HA-RAS1, CTLO, H-RASIDX, HAMSV, HRAS1, RASH1, p21ras)
  Promoter: None
  Cloning method: Gateway Cloning
  Sequencing primers: 5′ M13pUC-fwd; 3′ M13-Rev
Terms and licenses: Academic/Nonprofit Terms; Industry Terms: Not Available to Industry
Depositor comments: Open state: NO stop codon immediately follows insert
How to cite: pDONR223_HRAS_p.Q61R was a gift from Jesse Boehm & William Hahn & David Root (Addgene plasmid # 81311 ; http://n2t.net/addgene:81311 ; RRID:Addgene_81311)
