[The description below was written by a language model from this plasmid's Addgene catalogue record and the feature table of its GenBank file.]
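Description:
pDONR223_HRAS_p.Q61R is a Gateway entry clone built on the Invitrogen pDONR223 backbone and carrying the human HRAS open reading frame with the Q61R substitution. The mapped plasmid is a 3.3 kb circle that replicates in E. coli from a high-copy ColE1/pUC-type origin and is selected with spectinomycin through the aadA (SmR) aminoglycoside adenylyltransferase gene, which also confers streptomycin resistance. The rrnB T1 and T2 terminators lie upstream of the cloning region and help insulate it from read-through transcription originating elsewhere in the backbone.

The feature table does not annotate the HRAS coding sequence itself, but its position is defined by the flanking attL1 and attL2 sites, which bracket an interval of roughly 500 bp. These sites are the substrates for LR Clonase, allowing the ORF to be moved directionally and in frame into any attR-containing destination vector. No promoter drives the insert, so the plasmid serves as a shuttle and archival clone rather than an expression construct; the only promoter annotated is a T7 promoter just outside attL2, oriented back toward the insert. M13 forward and reverse primer sites flank the cassette for sequence verification. The depositor describes the clone as "open", meaning no stop codon immediately follows the insert, so it is compatible with destination vectors that add C-terminal tags or fusions.

The plasmid belongs to the Target Accelerator Plasmid Collection, a set of cancer-associated variant alleles assembled for systematic functional testing of candidate oncogenic mutations after transfer into suitable expression vectors.
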