LOCUS       Exported 3303 bp ds-DNA circular SYN 12-MAY-2021
DEFINITION  Gateway Donor vector containing HRAS , part of the Target
            Accelerator Plasmid Collection..
ACCESSION   .
VERSION     .
KEYWORDS    pDONR223_HRAS_p.Q61R
SOURCE      synthetic DNA construct
  ORGANISM  synthetic DNA construct
REFERENCE   1 (bases 1 to 3303)
  AUTHORS   Kim E, Ilic N, Shrestha Y, Zou L, Kamburov A, Zhu C, Yang X, Lubonja
            R, Tran N, Nguyen C, Lawrence MS, Piccioni F, Bagul M, Doench JG,
            Chouinard CR, Wu X, Hogstrom L, Natoli T, Tamayo P, Horn H, Corsello
            SM, Lage K, Root DE, Subramanian A, Golub TR, Getz G, Boehm JS, Hahn
            WC
  TITLE     Systematic Functional Interrogation of Rare Cancer Variants
            Identifies Oncogenic Alleles.
  JOURNAL   Cancer Discov. 2016 Jul;6(7):714-26. doi:
            10.1158/2159-8290.CD-16-0160. Epub 2016 May 4.
  PUBMED    27147599
REFERENCE   2 (bases 1 to 3303)
  AUTHORS   .
  TITLE     Direct Submission
  JOURNAL   Exported May 12, 2021 from SnapGene Server 1.1.58
            http://www.snapgene.com
FEATURES             Location/Qualifiers
     source          1..3303
                     /organism="synthetic DNA construct"
                     /mol_type="other DNA"
     primer_bind     43..65
                     /label=M13/pUC Forward
                     /note="In lacZ gene"
     primer_bind     57..74
                     /label=M13 Forward
                     /note="In lacZ gene. Also called M13-F20 or M13 (-21)
                     Forward"
     primer_bind     58..74
                     /label=M13 fwd
                     /note="common sequencing primer, one of multiple similar
                     variants"
     protein_bind    90..189
                     /gene="mutant version of attL"
                     /label=attL1
                     /bound_moiety="LR Clonase(TM)"
                     /note="recombination site for the Gateway(R) LR reaction"
     protein_bind    complement(703..802)
                     /gene="mutant version of attL"
                     /label=attL2
                     /bound_moiety="LR Clonase(TM)"
                     /note="recombination site for the Gateway(R) LR reaction"
     primer_bind     complement(819..838)
                     /label=T7
                     /note="T7 promoter, forward primer"
     promoter        complement(820..838)
                     /label=T7 promoter
                     /note="promoter for bacteriophage T7 RNA polymerase"
     primer_bind     complement(843..859)
                     /label=M13 rev
                     /note="common sequencing primer, one of multiple similar
                     variants"
     primer_bind     complement(843..859)
                     /label=M13 Reverse
                     /note="In lacZ gene. Also called M13-rev"
     CDS             1290..2081
                     /codon_start=1
                     /gene="aadA"
                     /product="aminoglycoside adenylyltransferase (Murphy,
                     1985)"
                     /label=SmR
                     /note="confers resistance to spectinomycin and
                     streptomycin"
                     /translation="MREAVIAEVSTQLSEVVGVIERHLEPTLLAVHLYGSAVDGGLKPH
                     SDIDLLVTVTVRLDETTRRALINDLLETSASPGESEILRAVEVTIVVHDDIIPWRYPAK
                     RELQFGEWQRNDILAGIFEPATIDIDLAILLTKAREHSVALVGPAAEELFDPVPEQDLF
                     EALNETLTLWNSPPDWAGDERNVVLTLSRIWYSAVTGKIAPKDVAADWAMERLPAQYQP
                     VILEARQAYLGQEEDRLASRADQLEEFVHYVKGEITKVVGK"
     rep_origin      2174..2762
                     /direction=RIGHT
                     /label=ori
                     /note="high-copy-number ColE1/pMB1/pBR322/pUC origin of
                     replication"
     primer_bind     2663..2682
                     /label=pBR322ori-F
                     /note="pBR322 origin, forward primer"
     primer_bind     2916..2933
                     /label=L4440
                     /note="L4440 vector, forward primer"
     terminator      3092..3119
                     /label=rrnB T2 terminator
                     /note="transcription terminator T2 from the E. coli rrnB
                     gene"
     terminator      3211..3297
                     /gene="Escherichia coli rrnB"
                     /label=rrnB T1 terminator
                     /note="transcription terminator T1 from the E. coli rrnB
                     gene"
ORIGIN
        1 ggcagttccc tactctcgcg ttaacgctag catggatgtt ttcccagtca cgacgttgta
       61 aaacgacggc cagtcttaag ctcgggcccc aaataatgat tttattttga ctgatagtga
      121 cctgttcgtt gcaacaaatt gatgagcaat gcttttttat aatgacaact ttgtacaaaa
      181 aagttggcac catgacggaa tataagctgg tggtggtggg cgccggcggt gtgggcaaga
      241 gtgcgctgac catccagctg atccagaacc attttgtgga cgaatacgac cccactatag
      301 aggattccta ccggaagcag gtggtcattg atggggagac gtgcctgttg gacatcctgg
      361 ataccgccgg ccgggaggag tacagcgcca tgcgggacca gtacatgcgc accggggagg
      421 gcttcctgtg tgtgtttgcc atcaacaaca ccaagtcttt tgaggacatc caccagtaca
      481 gggagcagat caaacgggtg aaggactcgg atgacgtgcc catggtgctg gtggggaaca
      541 agtgtgacct ggctgcacgc actgtggaat ctcggcaggc tcaggacctc gcccgaagct
      601 acggcatccc ctacatcgag acctcggcca agacccggca gggcagccgc tctggctcta
      661 gctccagctc cgggaccctc tgggaccccc cgggacccat gtgcccaact ttcttgtaca
      721 aagttggcat tataagaaag cattgcttat caatttgttg caacgaacag gtcactatca
      781 gtcaaaataa aatcattatt tgccatccag ctgatatccc ctatagtgag tcgtattaca
      841 tggtcatagc tgtttcctgg cagctctggc ccgtgtctca aaatctctga tgttacattg
      901 cacaagataa aaatatatca tcatgcctcc tctagaccag ccaggacaga aatgcctcga
      961 cttcgctgct acccaaggtt gccgggtgac gcacaccgtg gaaacggatg aaggcacgaa
     1021 cccagtggac ataagcctgt tcggttcgta agctgtaatg caagtagcgt atgcgctcac
     1081 gcaactggtc cagaaccttg accgaacgca gcggtggtaa cggcgcagtg gcggttttca
     1141 tggcttgtta tgactgtttt tttggggtac agtctatgcc tcgggcatcc aagcagcaag
     1201 cgcgttacgc cgtgggtcga tgtttgatgt tatggagcag caacgatgtt acgcagcagg
     1261 gcagtcgccc taaaacaaag ttaaacatta tgagggaagc ggtgatcgcc gaagtatcga
     1321 ctcaactatc agaggtagtt ggcgtcatcg agcgccatct cgaaccgacg ttgctggccg
     1381 tacatttgta cggctccgca gtggatggcg gcctgaagcc acacagtgat attgatttgc
     1441 tggttacggt gaccgtaagg cttgatgaaa caacgcggcg agctttgatc aacgaccttt
     1501 tggaaacttc ggcttcccct ggagagagcg agattctccg cgctgtagaa gtcaccattg
     1561 ttgtgcacga cgacatcatt ccgtggcgtt atccagctaa gcgcgaactg caatttggag
     1621 aatggcagcg caatgacatt cttgcaggta tcttcgagcc agccacgatc gacattgatc
     1681 tggctatctt gctgacaaaa gcaagagaac atagcgttgc cttggtaggt ccagcggcgg
     1741 aggaactctt tgatccggtt cctgaacagg atctatttga ggcgctaaat gaaaccttaa
     1801 cgctatggaa ctcgccgccc gactgggctg gcgatgagcg aaatgtagtg cttacgttgt
     1861 cccgcatttg gtacagcgca gtaaccggca aaatcgcgcc gaaggatgtc gctgccgact
     1921 gggcaatgga gcgcctgccg gcccagtatc agcccgtcat acttgaagct agacaggctt
     1981 atcttggaca agaagaagat cgcttggcct cgcgcgcaga tcagttggaa gaatttgtcc
     2041 actacgtgaa aggcgagatc accaaggtag tcggcaaata accctcgagc cacccatgac
     2101 caaaatccct taacgtgagt tacgcgtcgt tccactgagc gtcagacccc gtagaaaaga
     2161 tcaaaggatc ttcttgagat cctttttttc tgcgcgtaat ctgctgcttg caaacaaaaa
     2221 aaccaccgct accagcggtg gtttgtttgc cggatcaaga gctaccaact ctttttccga
     2281 aggtaactgg cttcagcaga gcgcagatac caaatactgt tcttctagtg tagccgtagt
     2341 taggccacca cttcaagaac tctgtagcac cgcctacata cctcgctctg ctaatcctgt
     2401 taccagtggc tgctgccagt ggcgataagt cgtgtcttac cgggttggac tcaagacgat
     2461 agttaccgga taaggcgcag cggtcgggct gaacgggggg ttcgtgcaca cagcccagct
     2521 tggagcgaac gacctacacc gaactgagat acctacagcg tgagctatga gaaagcgcca
     2581 cgcttcccga agggagaaag gcggacaggt atccggtaag cggcagggtc ggaacaggag
     2641 agcgcacgag ggagcttcca gggggaaacg cctggtatct ttatagtcct gtcgggtttc
     2701 gccacctctg acttgagcgt cgatttttgt gatgctcgtc aggggggcgg agcctatgga
     2761 aaaacgccag caacgcggcc tttttacggt tcctggcctt ttgctggcct tttgctcaca
     2821 tgttctttcc tgcgttatcc cctgattctg tggataaccg tattaccgcc tttgagtgag
     2881 ctgataccgc tcgccgcagc cgaacgaccg agcgcagcga gtcagtgagc gaggaagcgg
     2941 aagagcgccc aatacgcaaa ccgcctctcc ccgcgcgttg gccgattcat taatgcagct
     3001 ggcacgacag gtttcccgac tggaaagcgg gcagtgagcg caacgcaatt aatacgcgta
     3061 ccgctagcca ggaagagttt gtagaaacgc aaaaaggcca tccgtcagga tggccttctg
     3121 cttagtttga tgcctggcag tttatggcgg gcgtcctgcc cgccaccctc cgggccgttg
     3181 cttcacaacg ttcaaatccg ctcccggcgg atttgtccta ctcaggagag cgttcaccga
     3241 caaacaacag ataaaacgaa aggcccagtc ttccgactga gcctttcgtt ttatttgatg
     3301 cct
//
