>Addgene plasmid #81311 | pDONR223_HRAS_p.Q61R | depositor partial sequence | sequence record 154630 | Insert sequence
ATGACGGAATATAAGCTGGTGGTGGTGGGCGCCGGCGGTGTGGGCAAGAGTGCGCTGACCATCCAGCTGA
TCCAGAACCATTTTGTGGACGAATACGACCCCACTATAGAGGATTCCTACCGGAAGCAGGTGGTCATTGA
TGGGGAGACGTGCCTGTTGGACATCCTGGATACCGCCGGCCGGGAGGAGTACAGCGCCATGCGGGACCAG
TACATGCGCACCGGGGAGGGCTTCCTGTGTGTGTTTGCCATCAACAACACCAAGTCTTTTGAGGACATCC
ACCAGTACAGGGAGCAGATCAAACGGGTGAAGGACTCGGATGACGTGCCCATGGTGCTGGTGGGGAACAA
GTGTGACCTGGCTGCACGCACTGTGGAATCTCGGCAGGCTCAGGACCTCGCCCGAAGCTACGGCATCCCC
TACATCGAGACCTCGGCCAAGACCCGGCAGGGCAGCCGCTCTGGCTCTAGCTCCAGCTCCGGGACCCTCT
GGGACCCCCCGGGACCCATG
